Addgene plasmid #105494: pAF259
Purpose: pRPF185 derived plasmid encoding an anhydrotetracyclin inducible BitlucOpt
Depositing lab: Wiep Klaas Smits. Depositing organization: Leiden University Medical Center. Publication: The Bacterial Chromatin Protein HupA Can Remodel DNA and Associates with the Nucleoid in Clostridium difficile. Oliveira Paiva AM, Friggen AH, Qin L, Douwes R, Dame RT, Smits WK. J Mol Biol. 2019 Jan 8. pii: S0022-2836(18)31160-4. doi: 10.1016/j.jmb.2019.01.001. PubMed 30633871.
Backbone
  Vector backbone: pRPF185
  Backbone manufacturer: R.P. Fagan, University of Sheffield
  Total vector size (bp): 7710
  Vector type: ATc-dependent expression in C. difficile
Growth in bacteria
  Bacterial resistance: Chloramphenicol, 25 μg/mL
  Growth temperature: 37°C
  Growth strain: DH5alpha
  Copy number: Unknown
Gene/Insert
  Gene/Insert name: Bitlucopt
  Species: Synthetic
  Insert size (bp): 534
  Promoter: Ptet
  Cloning method: Restriction Enzyme; 5′ cloning site SacI (not destroyed); 3′ cloning site BamHI (not destroyed)
  Sequencing primers: 5′ CTGGACTTCATGAAAAACTAAAAAAAATATTG; 3′ CACCGACGAGCAAGGCAAGACCG
Terms and licenses: Academic/Nonprofit Terms; Industry Terms: Not Available to Industry
Depositor comments: Please visit https://www.biorxiv.org/content/early/2018/09/27/426809 for bioRxiv preprint.
How to cite: pAF259 was a gift from Wiep Klaas Smits (Addgene plasmid # 105494 ; http://n2t.net/addgene:105494 ; RRID:Addgene_105494)
