[The description below was written by a language model from this plasmid's Addgene catalogue record and pLannotate feature annotations shown in this document.]
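Description:
pAF259 is a 7,710 bp E. coli–Clostridium difficile expression plasmid built on the pRPF185 backbone, designed for anhydrotetracycline (ATc)-inducible gene expression in C. difficile. In E. coli it replicates from a high-copy ColE1/pUC-type origin and is selected with chloramphenicol through catP, the Clostridium perfringens chloramphenicol acetyltransferase gene. An IncP origin of transfer (oriT), together with traJ and a fragment of traI, allows the plasmid to be mobilised by conjugation from a suitable E. coli donor into the clostridial recipient. The feature table leaves roughly the first 3.3 kb of the sequence unannotated. No Gram-positive replicon is identified in the record, although one would be expected in a shuttle vector of this kind.

The payload is a 534 bp synthetic insert called Bitlucopt, cloned between SacI and BamHI sites that were both preserved. The annotation matches this coding sequence to the catalytic subunit of the Oplophorus gracilirostris (luminous shrimp) luciferase, an enzyme that oxidises coelenterazine-type substrates with emission of blue light. The name suggests a codon-optimised variant, but the record does not spell out its design. Expression is driven by the Ptet promoter, which carries a tet operator immediately upstream of the luciferase gene. A divergently oriented Tn10 tetR gene supplies the repressor, which binds the operator and blocks transcription until ATc is added. The plasmid therefore provides a tightly regulated, inducible luminescent reporter in C. difficile. It was deposited in connection with a study of the chromatin protein HupA and its association with the nucleoid, though the record does not say what role the plasmid played in that work.
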