Features (pLannotate 1.2.2; 8 found; start..end, strand, type, name):
   3333..3956    -  CDS            TetR: tetracycline repressor TetR; tetR from transposon Tn10; TetR binds to the tetracycline operator tetO to inhibit transcription. This inhibition can be relieved by adding tetracycline or doxycycline.
   4066..4084    +  protein_bind   tet operator: bacterial operator O1 for the tetR and tetA genes tetracycline repressor TetR
   4094..4657    +  CDS            LUCI_OPLGR: Experimental evidence at protein level: Swiss-Prot protein existence level 1. Catalytic subunit of oplophorus-luciferin 2-monooxygenase. Oxidoreductase that converts coelenterazine (the oplophorus luciferin) to coelenteramide under emission of blue light with a maximum at 454 nm. Is also active with bisdeoxycoelenterazine. From Oplophorus gracilirostris (Luminous shrimp).
   4871..4966    -  CDS            traI (fragment): TRAI6_ECOLX - Experimental evidence at protein level: Swiss-Prot protein existence level 1. The initiation process of transfer DNA synthesis requires the interaction of at least three plasmid-specific components (TraH, I, and J) at the transfer origin resulting in the assembly of a specialised nucleoprotein complex - the relaxosome. Site- and strand-specific cleavage at the transfer origin is dependent on TraI and TraJ. From Escherichia coli.
   5004..5375    -  CDS            traJ: oriT-recognizing protein; traJ
   5408..5517    -  oriT           oriT: incP origin of transfer
   5896..6516    -  CDS            catP: CAT2_CLOPF - Protein inferred from homology: Swiss-Prot protein existence level 3. This enzyme is an effector of chloramphenicol resistance in bacteria. From Clostridium perfringens.
   6879..7467    -  rep_origin     ori: high-copy-number ColE1/pMB1/pBR322/pUC origin of replication
>Addgene plasmid #105494 | pAF259 | addgene full sequence | sequence record 209908 | Addgene NGS Result
GTGCACCAATTTTTTACTTTTCTATTTTAGAATCTAGCATTTCCAATGCTTACTAATACTATTTTTGATT
TTTAACTTGTTTTAAAAAAGCACCTACTAATTAGGATTCTAGCTCTATATTCTAGTTATACATTCTCTAT
ATTCTAGCTCTATATTCTAGTTATACATTCTCTATATTCTAGCTCTATATTCTAGTTATACATTCTCTAT
ATTCTAGCTCTATATTCTAGTTATACATTCTCTATATTCTAGCTCTATATTCTAGTTATACATTCTCTAT
ATTCTAGCTCTATATTCTAGTTATACATTCTCTATATTCTAGCTCTATATTCTAGTTATACATTCTCTAA
AAAACATATATATATATACTACATATATATGTACAATTATTTTACCAAAAGAAATTTTTAAAACGGCTTA
ATTTCAATACTTTGATGCCATTTTTTTTTTGCAATTCTCGTACAATTATTTTACCAAAAGAAATTTTTAT
TAATTAGTTTTTTTGCATAAAAATAGGACTAGAAAATCAATTCTAATCCTATCAAAAATCTACTTGTTTA
ATCTATATGTATAGTACATAAATCCTCTATCATTTATTTTAGTTTCCCATACATCTAAAATTTTAGTATC
TAATAAAGATTCTATCATATTTGAAATTCTTTGCTGTGTTACTCCTAAATCTTTTGCTAATTCCTCTTGA
TTAATTCTTAATATATTTCCTTTTATTTTATCATCTTTGACCAATAAATCTTGCTTATATCTCATATGAG
TATATAATCTTAATTCTTCAGTTGAAATTATTCCCCAAATTACTGCCATGGTAACAAAGTAACTAATAGT
ATATTGTTTATCTATATTACATCTAACTTCTTTTACATTGTATGTATCTTTTATTCCTAGCTTTGTAACA
CCTTTTGTTTTTGTAATATAATCATTATGTTGAAGTTCTTTTAATGTTTCTCTTAATGTCTTTTCACTCA
TAACAATGTTTTTAACTTTCTTCTTACGTTTATAGGTTATCAGCTCCATTATATCGTCTATGTTTAATTC
TCTATCTTTATTGTTAAGTAACACATTATAGATAAACAATTGATTACCAGTCATTATTTTAACCCCTTTC
CTATTCTTATATTTCAAATCCTTTGAGTGCTTATGTGGCATATTGAACAAAGTATCTTCATCACTATATA
TAAAATCTGATTCTATTTTATTCCAACAATCACTATTAAACTCACAACCTGTACAACCAAAATTAACCGT
TTTAAGCTTCTCATACATATACTTGACTTGATATTCTAGCTCACTATTTGAAAGACTATTTTGTGATATA
TAGTTCCATTCTCTAGCAACGGATATTACTTGACTTAAACTTTTATTCCTCAATCTTAAAGTCACAACTA
TTTTTTGCAAATCTAGGTTTTTATGTCCATCTTTACTACCATTTTTTAAAATATCTACTATACAATTTGG
TAGCTTACTATCTAATATATATTTTGTATTAGTATTACCTACTGTTTTTACATCTTTGCAATATTTTTTA
GCTAACTTTTCTATGTCATATCTATATATATTTTTGTCTTGGTGTATTATTTTTACTTGTTTAGTAGTAT
TTTTAATATTATATGTATAAGGTACTCTTAATACTTGAGTAGATAAATTTGCTTGTTTATCTGCACCCAA
TTTATTTATTAATGTATTTGTAACTTCTGATACTAACTTAATGTTATTAGTTTTATTAATTAGCACATAA
ACATGGAATCCATTTCCACTATCAACTAGGATATGATAATGTAATCCTATCTTAGTAAATAAATTAATTA
TATCTTTATAATTAAAACCTTGTCCTAATTCTTTTTTGTCAAAATCAAATCCTAATGCATATCTATTTAT
TAAGTTTTCATTGGTTCCTGCTTTTCCATCAGTTGTACATAGGTTAAAAAATGTATTTTCATAATAAATA
TTTTTTGCGAAGGTAAATTCTACTATATCATCTATATTTTTAAAAAAAGTTGTTTTACTATATTCTTTAA
ATTCTTCTCCGAGTTCTAATTGTTTACTATTACTTTTATTATTTTGAAATACTCTAACATATTCATTATC
AATAAGATTATTTCCTTGTCCTATACCATCTCTAAATACTGCCATTAGAAATTTTTTCAACTTATATTTT
GAATCTAATTGTTCCATATATTTATTATCTCCTTATCTAGTTTTTTTAAGAGATAACACTACATTAAATA
TATACTTATTGACTAATCAACTTTTACAACTATTGAATAATTTTAGCTTAGTATGTATAATAATATTGTT
AAGATGCTAAAATTGATAGCAATATTATTATATAACTACAGATACTTAATCAGTTAGACCGATATTGGAG
TTGGTAGCTCCATAAACTCAATTGGTAGTTGAGTTGTCATTGTCTAGTAGTATTATCTCATTTTGTTGTT
ATCTTAAAATATTATTTTAAAAATACTCTGCTTGGTCGGCTTAGGGTATTTTTTTTGTTTAATTCCAATA
TTGGTTCAAACTCCTGTGTAATACTTTTGACACTTCCATCTGTATTGAATTGACAGTTGATATGGTATCT
CATTATTGGCTTGTTCTTATGTTTTTCTATGTATTTATTTTTTACTTTCAAATAATTTGTATTTCCATTT
TTAGTTATGTTTAACACACTATCCTTATTACTCAATAAAATTATTTTTTGTTTTAACATATGATTTATAG
AATCTAAAAATTGATATTGACTTATAATAGTACTTTCTACCTCTCTAGCTTTTTCTAGTGTTTCAAATTC
TTCAAACTCTGCTATATTGCTATAGTATAGCTTATCATTAATAATATTATCTGACAACTTTAATTCCATT
TTATAAAACAATTCCAAGTTATGTATAAAATTTTTAATGTTACAACATATAGACTTATTATTTGTTCTTA
TATGGTATCTCCATTTACTACTTCTAGCTCTCATGTTATATGCACAACTACTCCCAACATAAACATATAT
TGCTTGTTCTAACTCATATTTTTGTAAAATTTCAACATCATATCCAGTCAAATCGTACTCTCTCTTATAT
ACAAATGGTTTTTCTAATTTTTTGTTCAATAAATCTCCTCCTATTTCTTACTTAATTTAGCTAAAAATCT
ATTTATATTTCACCTCCTTTTTGACTTTAAGCCTACGAATACCATATTTATGATTATAACATCTTCTATT
TTTCCCAAATCCTTACATCTCCCCTAATTTTTAGACTTAAGGGCGAATTCTGCATCAAGCTAGCATAAAA
ATAAGAAGCCTGCATTTGCAGGCTTCTTATTTTTATGGTACCTTAAGACCCACTTTCACATTTAAGTTGT
TTTTCTAATCCGCATATGATCAATTCAAGGCCGAATAAGAAGGCTGGCTCTGCACCTTGGTGATCAAATA
ATTCGATAGCTTGTCGTAATAATGGCGGCATACTATCAGTAGTAGGTGTTTCCCTTTCTTCTTTAGCGAC
TTGATGCTCTTGATCTTCCAATACGCAACCTAAAGTAAAATGCCCCACAGCGCTGAGTGCATATAATGCA
TTCTCTAGTGAAAAACCTTGTTGGCATAAAAAGGCTAATTGATTTTCGAGAGTTTCATACTGTTTTTCTG
TAGGCCGTGTACCTAAATGTACTTTTGCTCCATCGCGATGACTTAGTAAAGCACATCTAAAACTTTTAGC
GTTATTACGTAAAAAATCTTGCCAGCTTTCCCCTTCTAAAGGGCAAAAGTGAGTATGGTGCCTATCTAAC
ATCTCAATGGCTAAGGCGTCGAGCAAAGCCCGCTTATTTTTTACATGCCAATACAATGTAGGCTGCTCTA
CACCTAGCTTCTGGGCGAGTTTACGGGTTGTTAAACCTTCGATTCCGACCTCATTAAGCAGCTCTAATGC
GCTGTTAATCACTTTACTTTTATCTAATCTAGACATCATTAATTCCTCCTTTTTGTTGACATTATATCAT
TGATAGAGTTATTTGTCAAACTAGTTTTTTATTTCGATGCCCTGGACTTCATGAAAAACTAAAAAAAATA
TTGACACTCTATCATTGATAGAGTATAATTAAAATAAGCTTGATCGTAGCGTTAACAGATCTGAGCTCCT
GCAGTAAAGGAGAAAATTTTGTGTTTACACTTGAAGATTTTGTGGGTGATTGGGAACAAACTGCTGCATA
TAATTTAGATCAAGTTTTAGAACAGGGTGGAGTGAGTTCTCTTTTACAAAATCTTGCAGTCTCAGTTACA
CCAATACAAAGAATAGTTAGAAGTGGAGAAAATGCATTAAAGATCGATATACATGTAATAATTCCTTATG
AGGGACTATCAGCAGACCAAATGGCACAAATTGAGGAAGTATTCAAAGTTGTATATCCAGTAGACGATCA
TCACTTTAAAGTAATATTACCTTATGGAACTTTAGTAATTGATGGTGTAACACCAAATATGTTAAATTAT
TTTGGTAGACCATACGAAGGGATTGCAGTTTTTGATGGAAAGAAAATAACCGTAACAGGCACTTTGTGGA
ATGGAAATAAAATAATAGATGAAAGGTTAATTACACCTGATGGATCTATGTTGTTTAGAGTAACTATAAA
CAGTGTTACAGGTTATAGACTTTTTGAAGAAATTCTATAGGGATCCTATAAGTTTTAATAAAACTTTAAA
TAGAAAAAGGCTTCTCTCATGAGAAGTCTTTTTTATTTAAAATAAATATAAAATAAAATAGAGGCTATAA
ATAGCCTCTATTTTATGTGAGAAATCCCTAAATAAAAAGATGCCAGTGTGCTGGAATTCGCCCTTAGGCT
GCGCTAGGGACCTCTTTAGCTCCTTGGAAGCTGTCAGTAGTAGGGGATCGGTCTTGCCTTGCTCGTCGGT
GATGTACTTCACCAGCTCCGCGAAGTCGCTCTTCTTGATGGAGCGCATGGGGACGTGCTTGGCAATCACG
CGCACCCCCCGGCCGTTTTAGCGGCTAAAAAAGTCATGGCTCTGCCCTCGGGCGGACCACGCCCATCATG
ACCTTGCCAAGCTCGTCCTGCTTCTCTTCGATCTTCGCCAGCAGGGCGAGGATCGTGGCATCACCGAACC
GCGCCGTGCGCGGGTCGTCGGTGAGCCAGAGTTTCAGCAGGCCGCCCAGGCGGCCCAGGTCGCCATTGAT
GCGGGCCAGCTCGCGGACGTGCTCATAGTCCACGACGCCCGTGATTTTGTAGCCCTGGCCGACGGCCAGC
AGGTAGGCCGACAGGCTCATGCCGGCCGCCGCCGCCTTTTCCTCAATCGCTCTTCGTTCGTCTGGAAGGC
AGTACACCTTGATAGGTGGGCTGCCCTTCCTGGTTGGCTTGGTTTCATCAGCCATCCGCTTGCCCTCATC
TGTTACGCCGGCGGTAGCCGGCCAGCCTCGCAGAGCAGGATTCCCGTTGAGCACCGCCAGGTGCGAATAA
GGGACAGTGAAGAAGGAACACCCGCTCGCGGGTGGGCCTACTTCACCTATCCTGCCCGGCTGACGCCGTT
GGATACACCAAGGAAAGTCTACACGAACCCTTTGGCAAAATCCTGTATATCGTGCGAAAAAGGATGGATA
TACCGAAAAAATCGCTATAATGACCCCGAAGCAGGAAGGGCGAATTCTGCAGATCTGACCGGTCTCTGAA
AATATAAAAACCACAGATTGATACTAAAACCTTGGTTGTGTTGCTTTTCGGGGCTTAAATCAAGGAAAAA
TCCTTGTTTTAAGCCTTTCAAAAAGAAACACAAGGTCTTTGTACTAACCTGTGGTTATGTATAAAATTGT
AGATTTTAGGGTAACAAAAAACACCGTATTTCTACGATGTTTTTGCTTAAATACTTGTTTTTAGTTACAG
ACAAACCTGAAGTTAACTATTTATCAATTCCTGCAATTCGTTTACAAAACGGCAAATGTGAAATCCGTCA
CATACTGCGTGATGAACTTGAATTGCCAAAGGAAGTATAATTTTGTTATCTTCTTTATAATATTTCCCCA
TAGTAAAAATAGGAATCAAATAATCATATCCTTTCTGCAAATTCAGATTAAAGCCATCGAAGGTTGACCA
CGGTATCATAGATACATTAAAAATGTTTTCCGGAGCATTTGGCTTTCCTTCCATTCTATGATTGTTTCCA
TACCGTTGCGTATCACTTTCATAATCTGCTAAAAATGATTTAAAGTCAGACTTACACTCAGTCCAAAGGC
TGGAAAATGTTTCAGTATCATTGTGAAATATTGTATAGCTTGGTATCATCTCATCATATATCCCCAATTC
ACCATCTTGATTGATTGCCGTCCTAAACTCTGAATGGCGGTTTACAATCATTGCAATATAATAAAGCATT
GCAGGATATAGTTTCATTCCCTTTTCCTTTATTTGTGTGATATCCACTTTAACGGTCATGCTGTAGGTAC
AAGGTACACTTGCAAAGTAGTGGTCAAAATACTCTTTTCTGTTCCAACTATTTTTATCAATTTTTTCAAA
TACCATCTAAGTTCCCTCTCAAATTCAAGTTTATCGCTCTAATGAACAAAGATATTATACCACATTTTTG
TGAATTTTTCAACTTGCCCACTTCGACTGCACTCCCGACTTAATAACTTCTTGAACACTTGCCGAAAAAG
AAAAACTGCCGGGTACGTACCCGGGGATCGATCCCCGGCCGAGCGCTCTTCCGCTTCCTCGCTCACTGAC
TCGCTGCGCTCGGTCGTTCGGCTGCGGCGAGCGGTATCAGCTCACTCAAAGGCGGTAATACGGTTATCCA
CAGAATCAGGGGATAACGCAGGAAAGAACATGTGAGCAAAAGGCCAGCAAAAGGCCAGGAACCGTAAAAA
GGCCGCGTTGCTGGCGTTTTTCCATAGGCTCCGCCCCCCTGACGAGCATCACAAAAATCGACGCTCAAGT
CAGAGGTGGCGAAACCCGACAGGACTATAAAGATACCAGGCGTTTCCCCCTTGAAGCTCCCTCGTGCGCT
CTCCTGTTCCGACCCTGCCGCTTACCGGATACCTGTCCGCCTTTCTCCCTTCGGGAAGCGTGGCGCTTTC
TCATAGCTCACGCTGTAGGTATCTCAGTTCGGTGTAGGTCGTTCGCTCCAAGCTGGGCTGTGTGCACGAA
CCCCCCGTTCAGCCCGACCGCTGCGCCTTATCCGGTAACTATCGTCTTGAGTCCAACCCGGTAAGACACG
ACTTATCGCCACTGGCAGCAGCCACTGGTAACAGGATTAGCAGAGCGAGGTATGTAGGCGGTGCTACAGA
GTTCTTGAAGTGGTGGCCTAACTACGGCTACACTAGAAGAACAGTATTTGGTATCTGCGCTCTGCTGAAG
CCAGTTACCTTCGGAAAAAGAGTTGGTAGCTCTTGATCCGGCAAACAAACCACCGCTGGTAGCGGTGGTT
TTTTTGTTTGCAAGCAGCAGATTACGCGCAGAAAAAAAGGATCTCAAGAAGATCCTTTGATCTTTTCTAC
GGGGTCTGACGCTCAGTGGAACGAAAACTCACGTTAAGGGATTTTGGTCATGAAATGCAAGTTTCTAACT
AACATACATCATAGTTACTAAACTATGGTAACTATAATTTTATTAACTATATTAAGCACTGATTAGTACT
ATAACTCAATATAAGCATATCCCCTGTATCGTAACTAGAGAACCAAACGACGGAAAAAGCGATATAGATA
AGTTTAGATA
